>Addgene plasmid #66037 | B0015_DG | depositor full sequence | sequence record 114223 | B0015_DG sequence 2237 bps
AGGTCCAGGCATCAAATAAAACGAAAGGCTCAGTCGAAAGACTGGGCCTTTCGTTTTATCTGTTGTTTGT
CGGTGAACGCTCTCTACTAGAGTCACACTGGCTCACCTTCGGGTGGGCCTTTCTGCGTTTATATGCCAGA
GACCTACTAGTAGCGGCCGCTGCAGGCTTCCTCGCTCACTGACTCGCTGCGCTCGGTCGTTCGGCTGCGG
CGAGCGGTATCAGCTCACTCAAAGGCGGTAATACGGTTATCCACAGAATCAGGGGATAACGCAGGAAAGA
ACATGTGAGCAAAAGGCCAGCAAAAGGCCAGGAACCGTAAAAAGGCCGCGTTGCTGGCGTTTTTCCACAG
GCTCCGCCCCCCTGACGAGCATCACAAAAATCGACGCTCAAGTCAGAGGTGGCGAAACCCGACAGGACTA
TAAAGATACCAGGCGTTTCCCCCTGGAAGCTCCCTCGTGCGCTCTCCTGTTCCGACCCTGCCGCTTACCG
GATACCTGTCCGCCTTTCTCCCTTCGGGAAGCGTGGCGCTTTCTCATAGCTCACGCTGTAGGTATCTCAG
TTCGGTGTAGGTCGTTCGCTCCAAGCTGGGCTGTGTGCACGAACCCCCCGTTCAGCCCGACCGCTGCGCC
TTATCCGGTAACTATCGTCTTGAGTCCAACCCGGTAAGACACGACTTATCGCCACTGGCAGCAGCCACTG
GTAACAGGATTAGCAGAGCGAGGTATGTAGGCGGTGCTACAGAGTTCTTGAAGTGGTGGCCTAACTACGG
CTACACTAGAAGAACAGTATTTGGTATCTGCGCTCTGCTGAAGCCAGTTACCTTCGGAAAAAGAGTTGGT
AGCTCTTGATCCGGCAAACAAACCACCGCTGGTAGCGGTGGTTTTTTTGTTTGCAAGCAGCAGATTACGC
GCAGAAAAAAAGGATCTCAAGAAGATCCTTTGATCTTTTCTACGGGGTCTGACGCTCAGTGGAACGAAAA
CTCACGTTAAGGGATTTTGGTCATGAGATTATCAAAAAGGATCTTCACCTAGATCCTTTTAAATTAAAAA
TGAAGTTTTAAATCAATCTAAAGTATATATGAGTAAACTTGGTCTGACAGTTACCAATGCTTAATCAGTG
AGGCACCTATCTCAGCGATCTGTCTATTTCGTTCATCCATAGTTGCCTGACTCCCCGTCGTGTAGATAAC
TACGATACGGGAGGGCTTACCATCTGGCCCCAGTGCTGCAATGATACCGCGCGACCCACGCTCACCGGCT
CCAGATTTATCAGCAATAAACCAGCCAGCCGGAAGGGCCGAGCGCAGAAGTGGTCCTGCAACTTTATCCG
CCTCCATCCAGTCTATTAATTGTTGCCGGGAAGCTAGAGTAAGTAGTTCGCCAGTTAATAGTTTGCGCAA
CGTTGTTGCCATTGCTACAGGCATCGTGGTGTCACGCTCGTCGTTTGGTATGGCTTCATTCAGCTCCGGT
TCCCAACGATCAAGGCGAGTTACATGATCCCCCATGTTGTGCAAAAAAGCGGTTAGCTCCTTCGGTCCTC
CGATCGTTGTCAGAAGTAAGTTGGCCGCAGTGTTATCACTCATGGTTATGGCAGCACTGCATAATTCTCT
TACTGTCATGCCATCCGTAAGATGCTTTTCTGTGACTGGTGAGTACTCAACCAAGTCATTCTGAGAATAG
TGTATGCGGCGACCGAGTTGCTCTTGCCCGGCGTCAATACGGGATAATACCGCGCCACATAGCAGAACTT
TAAAAGTGCTCATCATTGGAAAACGTTCTTCGGGGCGAAAACTCTCAAGGATCTTACCGCTGTTGAGATC
CAGTTCGATGTAACCCACTCGTGCACCCAACTGATCTTCAGCATCTTTTACTTTCACCAGCGTTTCTGGG
TGAGCAAAAACAGGAAGGCAAAATGCCGCAAAAAAGGGAATAAGGGCGACACGGAAATGTTGAATACTCA
TACTCTTCCTTTTTCAATATTATTGAAGCATTTATCAGGGTTATTGTCTCATGAGCGGATACATATTTGA
ATGTATTTAGAAAAATAAACAAATAGGGGTTCCGCGCACATTTCCCCGAAAAGTGCCACCTGACGTCTAA
GAAACCATTATTATCATGACATTAACCTATAAAAATAGGCGTATCACGAGGCAGAATTTCAGATAAAAAA
AATCCTTAGCTTTCGCTAAGGATGATTTCTGGAATTCGCGGCCGCTTCTAGAGACTAGTGGGTCTCA
Features (pLannotate 1.2.2; 8 found; start..end, strand, type, name):
     13..84      +  terminator     rrnB T1 terminator: transcription terminator T1 from the E. coli rrnB gene
    100..127     +  terminator     T7Te terminator: phage T7 early transcription terminator
    145..165     +  misc_feature   BioBrick suffix: universal suffix for all parts
    342..930     -  rep_origin     ori: high-copy-number ColE1/pMB1/pBR322/pUC origin of replication
   1101..1961    -  CDS            AmpR: β-lactamase; bla; confers resistance to ampicillin, carbenicillin, and related antibiotics
   1962..2066    -  promoter       AmpR promoter: bla
   2156..2199    -  terminator     bacterial terminator: putative bacterial transcription terminator
   2202..2223    +  misc_feature   BioBrick prefix: BioBrick prefix for parts that do not start with "ATG"
