[The description below was written by a language model from this plasmid's Addgene catalogue record and pLannotate feature annotations shown in this document.]
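Description:
B0015_DG is a small (2,237 bp) synthetic-biology plasmid that carries a Level 0 "basic part" from the CIDAR MoClo library for E. coli, built in the ampicillin-resistant DVA destination vector backbone. It is propagated in standard cloning strains such as DH5alpha using a high-copy ColE1/pMB1/pUC-type origin of replication, and it is selected through the β-lactamase gene (AmpR) expressed from its native bla promoter. The catalogue entry lists copy number as unknown, although the annotated origin is of the high-copy class. The backbone also carries BioBrick prefix and suffix sequences flanking the part position, along with a putative bacterial terminator next to the prefix that probably insulates the insert region from backbone transcription.

The payload is the double terminator B0015, a composite of parts B0010 and B0012. In the feature table these appear as the E. coli rrnB T1 terminator followed closely by the phage T7 early (T7Te) terminator, both in the forward orientation. Placing the two in tandem gives efficient termination of transcription at the end of a bacterial expression unit. There is no promoter, coding sequence or reporter in the insert, which serves purely as a regulatory part.

The "DG" in the name and the [D:B0015:G] notation indicate that the terminator is flanked by the D and G fusion sites of the MoClo standard. In this Golden Gate-style system, Type IIS restriction digestion releases the part with defined overhangs that set its position and neighbours in an ordered one-pot assembly. The Type IIS sites themselves are not annotated in the feature table. The plasmid is used as a source of a terminator module when promoter, ribosome binding site, coding sequence and terminator parts are combined into transcriptional units for combinatorial design of genetic circuits.
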