Addgene plasmid #66037: B0015_DG
Purpose: MoClo Basic Part: Double terminator (B0010:B0012) [D:B0015:G]
Depositing lab: Douglas Densmore. Depositing organization: Boston University Main Campus. Publication: CIDAR MoClo: Improved MoClo Assembly Standard and New E. coli Part Library Enable Rapid Combinatorial Design for Synthetic and Traditional Biology. Iverson SV, Haddock TL, Beal J, Densmore DM. ACS Synth Biol. 2016 Jan 15;5(1):99-103. doi: 10.1021/acssynbio.5b00124. Epub 2015 Nov 4. PubMed 26479688.
Backbone
  Vector backbone: DVA
  Vector type: Synthetic Biology
Growth in bacteria
  Bacterial resistance: Ampicillin, 100 μg/mL
  Growth temperature: 37°C
  Growth strain: DH5alpha
  Copy number: Unknown
Gene/Insert
  Gene/Insert name: Double Terminator (alt name: Basic Part - Terminator)
  Species: Synthetic
  Cloning method: Unknown
Terms and licenses: Academic/Nonprofit Terms; Industry Terms: Not Available to Industry
How to cite: B0015_DG was a gift from Douglas Densmore (Addgene plasmid # 66037 ; http://n2t.net/addgene:66037 ; RRID:Addgene_66037)
