>Addgene plasmid #66037 | B0015_DG | addgene partial sequence | sequence record 114221 | MoCloR 5'-gccacctgacgtctaagaaacc-3'
ATAGGCGTATCACGAGGCAGAATTTCAGATAAAAAAAATCCTTAGCTTTCGCTAAGGATGATTTCTGGAA
TTCGCGGCCGCTTCTAGAGACTAGTGGGTCTCAAGGTCCAGGCATCAAATAAAACGAAAGGCTCAGTCGA
AAGACTGGGCCTTTCGTTTTATCTGTTGTTTGTCGGTGAACGCTCTCTACTAGAGTCACACTGGCTCACC
TTCGGGTGGGCCTTTCTGCGTTTATATGCCAGAGACCTACTAGTAGCGGCCGCTGCAGGCTTCCTCGCTC
ACTGACTCGCTGCGCTCGGTCGTTCGGCTGCGGCGAGCGGTATCAGCTCACTCAAAGGCGGTAATACGGT
TATCCACAGAATCAGGGGATAACGCAGGAAAGAACATGTGAGCAAAAGGCCAGCAAAAGGCCAGGAACCG
TAAAAAGGCCGCGTTGCTGGCGTTTTTCCACAGGCTCCGCCCCCCTGACGAGCATCACAAAAATCGACGC
TCAAGTCAGAGGTGGCGAAACCCGACAGGACTATAAAGATACCAGGCGTTTCCCCCTGGAAGCTCCCTCG
TGCGCTCTCCTGTTCCGACCCTGCCGCTTACCGGATACCTGTCCGCCTTTCTCCCTTCGGGAAGCGTGGC
GCTTTCTCATAGCTCACGCTGTAGGTATCTCAGTTCGGTGTAGGTCGTTCGCTCCAAGCTGGGCTGTGTG
CACGAACCCCCCGTTCAGCCCGACCGCTGCGCCTTATCCGGTAACTATCGTCTTGAGTCCAACCCGGTAA
GACACGACTTATCGCCACTGGCAGCAGCCACTGGTAACAGGATTAGCAGAGCGAGGTATGTAGGCGGTGC
TACAGAGTTCTTGAAGTGGTGGCCTAACTACGGCTACACTA
